Addgene plasmid #29170: pEMS1369
Purpose: Expression of the reporter gene under the control of the MiniPromoter in this plasmid has not been tested
Depositing lab: Elizabeth Simpson. Depositing organization: University of British Columbia. Publication: A regulatory toolbox of MiniPromoters to drive selective expression in the brain. Portales-Casamar E, Swanson DJ, Liu L, de Leeuw CN, Banks KG, Ho Sui SJ, Fulton DL, Ali J, Amirabbasi M, Arenillas DJ, Babyak N, Black SF, Bonaguro RJ, Brauer E, Candido TR, Castellarin M, Chen J, Chen Y, Cheng JC, Chopra V, Docking TR, Dreolini L, D'Souza CA, Flynn EK, Glenn R, Hatakka K, Hearty TG, Imanian B, Jiang S, Khorasan-zadeh S, Komljenovic I, Laprise S, Liao NY, Lim JS, Lithwick S, Liu F, Liu J, Lu M, McConechy M, McLeod AJ, Milisavljevic M, Mis J, O'Connor K, Palma B, Palmquist DL, Schmouth JF, Swanson MI, Tam B, Ticoll A, Turner JL, Varhol R, Vermeulen J, Watkins RF, Wilson G, Wong BK, Wong SH, Wong TY, Yang GS, Ypsilanti AR, Jones SJ, Holt RA, Goldowitz D, Wasserman WW, Simpson EM. Proc Natl Acad Sci U S A. 2010 Sep 21. 107(38):16589-94. 10.1073/pnas.1009158107 PubMed 20807748.
Backbone
  Vector backbone: pEMS1306
  Backbone size w/o insert (bp): 16454
  Vector type: Pleiades Promoter Project [sic, Pleaides Plieades]
Growth in bacteria
  Bacterial resistance: Ampicillin, 100 μg/mL
  Growth temperature: 37°C
  Growth strain: DH5alpha
  Growth instructions: DH10B
  Copy number: High Copy
Gene/Insert
  Gene/Insert name: Ple105 (alt names: HAP1; huntingtin-associated protein 1)
  Species: H. sapiens (human)
  Insert size (bp): 2278
  Entrez Gene: HAP1 (a.k.a. HAP2, HIP5, HLP, hHLP1)
  Tag / fusion protein: EGFP-NLS (C terminal on backbone)
  Cloning method: Restriction Enzyme; 5′ cloning site FseI (unknown if destroyed); 3′ cloning site AscI (unknown if destroyed)
  Sequencing primers: 5′ Unknown
Terms and licenses: Academic/Nonprofit Terms; Industry Terms: Not Available to Industry
Depositor comments: Please note that Addgene's sequencing results with the EGFP-N primer differ from the full sequence information provided by the depositing laboratory by a 73 nucleotide insertion at bp# 2416/2417. This insertion is not known to affect the function of the plasmid.
How to cite: pEMS1369 was a gift from Elizabeth Simpson (Addgene plasmid # 29170 ; http://n2t.net/addgene:29170 ; RRID:Addgene_29170)
