[The description below was written by a language model from this plasmid's Addgene catalogue record.]
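Description:
pEMS1369 is a Pleiades Promoter Project plasmid built on the large pEMS1306 backbone (about 16.5 kb without insert). It carries Ple105, a human MiniPromoter of roughly 2.3 kb designed from regulatory sequence of the HAP1 (huntingtin-associated protein 1) gene. The MiniPromoter was inserted by restriction cloning between FseI and AscI sites, placing it upstream of a backbone-encoded EGFP-NLS reporter. This is enhanced green fluorescent protein fused to a nuclear localisation signal, so any promoter activity should appear as nuclear green fluorescence. Although the catalogue lists EGFP-NLS as a C-terminal tag, the insert is regulatory rather than protein-coding, so the arrangement is best read as a promoter-reporter cassette, not a fusion protein. The plasmid is maintained in E. coli as a high-copy construct under ampicillin selection. The record does not itemise other backbone elements, such as the origin of replication, polyadenylation signals or any genomic targeting sequences, and no feature table is available.

The construct belongs to a toolbox of compact human promoters intended to drive selective, region- or cell-type-restricted expression in the brain, and Ple105 is the candidate for reproducing a HAP1-like expression pattern. The record states explicitly that reporter expression under this MiniPromoter has not been tested in this plasmid, so its activity and specificity remain unverified. The repository's sequencing also found a 73-nucleotide insertion relative to the depositor's full sequence near the reporter junction, and this insertion is not known to affect function.
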