>Addgene plasmid #29170 | pEMS1369 | addgene partial sequence | sequence record 39494 | EGFP-N 5'-CGTCGCCGTCCAGCTCGACCAG-3'
ACCATGGTGGCGGAAGTTCCTATACCTTTTGAAGAATAGGAACTTCGGCGCGCCCTCGAGTCTGCCGTCC
GCTGCTGCGGCGGGACCTTTATAACCTGCGCCAGCCGCCGGGCCGGACCACGCGTAGGGGTGGGGGCTGC
CGAGAAGCAACTAGTGGCAAGCGGGACTCAGAGCCGCGCGGGAGGGGAGCTAGTGGTGACGGAACAGAGC
ACAGTAAGAAAAGCAGGGCAAGAAGGGCGAGTGCAAGTTCCGGATGGCTCCGAGTTGGGATGGGAGCGAA
AGATTTTTTCTGCCCTCTCCATCTCCGGAGAATGGTTCTGCCCAAAGCCGCGGCTGCCCCAGCACTCGCG
GGTCCCTGGCTGGGGGCAGCCCCTCCCCAGCTGCCGCGCCGGGGTTTCGGGTGCCTTCCCTGGTGTAGAA
GCTGCCAACCCAACGTTGTGCATACGGTCTGGGGTGGCCAGTGCATTAGGGCAGCGCTGCGTCTTTCCCG
GTTGACTGGGAGAGACATTCCAAACTCCAGTGCGCTTCCAACGTGCTGCAACCCTGCCTGGCGCTGCAAC
CCTGCCTGGCGCTGCAACCCTGCCTGGCGCTACAACCCTGCCTGGCGCTGCAACCCTGACCCTCGCGCT
