>Addgene plasmid #29170 | pEMS1369 | addgene partial sequence | sequence record 39640 | pEMS1307-fwd 5'-ccgcacgtctaagaaaccat-3'
GCGTATCACGAGGCCCTTTCGTCTTCAAGAATTAATTCCGATCATATTCAATAACCCTTAATGAATTCGA
GCTCCTAGGCCGGCCAGCGCGCCGCCTTTATTCGGGAGCTGGAGGAAGGTAAATCGGGCCCCCGGGGTCC
TGGACCGGGTGGGGACTGGGGCAACTCCAGGGAGGAAGTGGCCCCATCGGGTCCAGGCACCCCGCCCCCT
CTAGCACTCAGTGTCACCCGTCCACCACCCCCGCGATGTCACTGCGGTGTCTGTCTGGTCGCCCCTTCTC
CATCTCCTCCTCTGCTCTTGTCCCCTGGTTTGTGCCCGTGAGTCAGGTTCTGGGGCCTGCACGCTCGCCC
ACCCACCTCCACGCGCCTCTTGCTGCGGCAGATCTGCACCCCTTCAGCGCCCCTCTCCTGGGTCTACCGC
AGTGCCAGGAGAGGGGCGGGGGGCTGCGGGAGGGCGCTGTCCCGCGCGCTCTGAGTCTGCGCTGGCCGAC
CGGGCTTGCGTGCGATGGAGGGGTGGGTGGGCGGGCGGAGGGGGAAGTTTTGCCCACTTTTTGGTTGCGG
GTATGGGGGCAAAGTCGCGCTCTTTTCCTGCCCCTTGTCTC
